Addgene plasmid #104243: pHH0103 MAGI1 WW domain #2
Purpose: Bacterial expression of WW domain #2 from MAGI1
Depositing lab: Sachdev Sidhu & Marius Sudol. Depositing organization: National University of Singapore.
Backbone
  Vector backbone: pHH0103
  Vector type: Bacterial Expression
Growth in bacteria
  Bacterial resistance: Ampicillin, 100 μg/mL
  Growth temperature: 37°C
  Growth strain: DH5alpha
  Copy number: Unknown
Gene/Insert
  Gene/Insert name: MAGI1 WW domain #2
  Species: H. sapiens (human)
  Insert size (bp): 183
  Mutation: codon optimized for expression in bacteria
  Entrez Gene: MAGI1 (a.k.a. AIP-3, AIP3, BAIAP1, BAP-1, BAP1, MAGI-1, MAGI-1b, Magi1d, TNRC19, WWP3)
  Promoter: tac
  Tag / fusion protein: GST (N terminal on backbone)
  Cloning method: Restriction Enzyme; 5′ cloning site SfiI (unknown if destroyed); 3′ cloning site NotI (unknown if destroyed)
  Sequencing primers: 5′ pGEX-5'
Terms and licenses: Academic/Nonprofit Terms; Industry Terms: Not Available to Industry
Depositor comments: Amino acid sequence: Linker - ENLYFQGRRASV(gagctc) and WW domain - SELELPAGWEKIEDPVYGIYYVDHINRKTQYENPVLEAK
How to cite: pHH0103 MAGI1 WW domain #2 was a gift from Sachdev Sidhu & Marius Sudol (Addgene plasmid # 104243 ; http://n2t.net/addgene:104243 ; RRID:Addgene_104243)
