[The description below was written by a language model from this plasmid's Addgene catalogue record and pLannotate feature annotations shown in this document.]
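Description:
pHH0103 MAGI1 WW domain #2 is a 6,888-nt bacterial expression plasmid that produces the second WW domain of human MAGI1, a membrane-associated scaffolding protein, as a GST fusion in E. coli. It replicates from a ColE1/pMB1-type origin and is selected with ampicillin through the bla gene. The backbone also carries an f1 phage origin, the pBR322 bom region, and fragments of rop and the tetracycline resistance gene. The copy number is recorded as unknown.

Expression is driven by the tac promoter followed by a lac operator. The plasmid supplies its own lac repressor from a lacIq-driven lacI gene, so transcription stays repressed until it is induced with IPTG. The annotated reading frame begins with a 6xHis tag, which appears in the feature table but not in the catalogue fields, followed by Schistosoma japonicum GST. According to the depositor comments, a linker then precedes the WW domain, and its sequence appears to contain a TEV protease recognition motif. The 183-bp insert was codon optimized for bacteria and cloned between SfiI and NotI sites. The annotation software matched it to the rat Magi1 orthologue, presumably because the domain is conserved, but the record gives the species as human.

Downstream of the insert lie an fd terminator and two fragments of M13 gene III. These suggest the backbone derives from a phagemid display vector, though the record does not say whether they have any function here. The stated purpose is bacterial expression of the domain. The His and GST tags would allow affinity purification or immobilisation of the domain, for example for binding studies with WW domain ligands, though the record does not specify any such application.
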