Features (pLannotate 1.2.2; 21 found; start..end, strand, type, name):
      1..29      +  promoter       tac promoter: strong E. coli promoter; hybrid between the trp and lac UV5 promoters
     37..53      +  protein_bind   lac operator: The lac repressor binds to the lac operator to inhibit transcription in E. coli. This inhibition can be relieved by adding lactose or isopropyl-β-D-thiogalactopyranoside (IPTG). lac repressor encoded by lacI
    138..155     +  CDS            6xHis: 6xHis affinity tag
    171..824     +  CDS            GST26_SCHJA: Experimental evidence at protein level: Swiss-Prot protein existence level 1. GST isoenzymes appear to play a central role in the parasite detoxification system. Other functions are also suspected including a role in increasing the solubility of haematin in the parasite gut. From Schistosoma japonicum (Blood fluke).
    948..1064    +  CDS            Magi1 (fragment): MAGI1_RAT - Also known as Baiap1, Bap1. Experimental evidence at protein level: Swiss-Prot protein existence level 1. May play a role as scaffolding protein at cell-cell junctions. May regulate acid-induced ASIC3 currents by modulating its expression at the cell surface. From Rattus norvegicus (Rat).
   1083..1130    +  terminator     fd terminator (sequence withheld): central terminator from bacteriophage fd (Otsuka and Kunisawa, 1982)
   1135..1347    +  CDS            M13 gene III (fragment) (sequence partly withheld): pIII; III; minor coat protein
   1362..1832    +  CDS            M13 gene III (fragment) (sequence partly withheld): pIII; III; minor coat protein
   1854..1924    +  CDS            TcR (fragment): tetracycline efflux protein; tet; confers resistance to tetracycline
   2166..2546    -  CDS            YPB1_ECOLX: Protein predicted: Swiss-Prot protein existence level 4. From Escherichia coli.
   2563..2714    +  CDS            rop (fragment): Rop protein, which maintains plasmids at low copy number; rop
   2750..3178    -  rep_origin     f1 ori (sequence partly withheld): f1 bacteriophage origin of replication; arrow indicates direction of (+) strand synthesis
   3187..3226    +  CDS            rop (fragment): Rop protein, which maintains plasmids at low copy number; rop
   3328..3468    +  misc_feature   bom: basis of mobility region from pBR322
   3654..4241    -  rep_origin     ori: high-copy-number ColE1/pMB1/pBR322/pUC origin of replication
   4412..5272    -  CDS            AmpR: β-lactamase; bla; confers resistance to ampicillin, carbenicillin, and related antibiotics
   5273..5377    -  promoter       AmpR promoter: bla
   5486..5563    +  promoter       lacIq promoter: lacI (mutant); In the lacIq allele, a single base change in the promoter boosts expression of the lacI gene about 10-fold.
   5564..6646    +  CDS            lacI: lac repressor; lacI; The lac repressor binds to the lac operator to inhibit transcription in E. coli. This inhibition can be relieved by adding lactose or isopropyl-β-D-thiogalactopyranoside (IPTG).
   6659..6680    +  protein_bind   CAP binding site: CAP binding activates transcription in the presence of cAMP. E. coli catabolite activator protein
   6699..6716    +  promoter       tet promoter (fragment): E. coli promoter for tetracycline efflux protein gene
>Addgene plasmid #104243 | pHH0103 MAGI1 WW domain #2 | addgene full sequence | sequence record 204294 | Addgene NGS Result
TTGACAATTAATCATCGGCTCGTATAATGTGTGGAATTGTGAGCGGATAACAATTTCACACAGGAAACAG
CCAGTCCGTTTAGGTGTTTTCACGAGCACTTCACCAACAAGGACCATAGATTATGAAAATCGAAGAACAC
CATCACCATCACCATTCCAGCGGTAAGCTTATGTCCCCTATACTAGGTTATTGGAAAATTAAGGGCCTTG
TGCAACCCACTCGACTTCTTTTGGAATATCTTGAAGAAAAATATGAAGAGCATTTGTATGAGCGCGATGA
AGGTGATAAATGGCGAAACAAAAAGTTTGAATTGGGTTTGGAGTTTCCCAATCTTCCTTATTATATTGAT
GGTGATGTTAAATTAACACAGTCTATGGCCATCATACGTTATATAGCTGACAAGCACAACATGTTGGGTG
GTTGTCCAAAAGAGCGTGCAGAGATTTCAATGCTTGAAGGAGCGGTTTTGGATATTAGATACGGTGTTTC
GAGAATTGCATATAGTAAAGACTTTGAAACTCTCAAAGTTGATTTTCTTAGCAAGCTACCTGAAATGCTG
AAAATGTTCGAAGATCGTTTATGTCATAAAACATATTTAAATGGTGATCATGTAACCCATCCTGACTTCA
TGTTGTATGACGCTCTTGATGTTGTTTTATACATGGACCCAATGTGCCTGGATGCGTTCCCAAAATTAGT
TTGTTTTAAAAAACGTATTGAAGCTATCCCACAAATTGATAAGTACTTGAAATCCAGCAAGTATATAGCA
TGGCCTTTGCAGGGCTGGCAAGCCACGTTTGGTGGTGGCGACCATCCTCCAAAATCGGATCTGGAAGTTC
TGTTCCAGGGGCCCCTGTCCAGCGGTCTGGTTCCGCGTGGTTCCGGTACCGCGGCCCAGCCGGCCGAAAA
TCTGTACTTCCAAGGTCGTCGTGCCTCTGTGGAGCTCAGCGAACTGGAACTGCCGGCTGGTTGGGAAAAA
ATCGAAGACCCGGTGTATGGTATCTACTACGTGGATCACATCAATCGTAAAACGCAGTATGAAAACCCGG
TGCTGGAAGCGAAATAGGCGGCCGCATA
[142 nt withheld, positions 1079-1220]
C
[98 nt withheld, positions 1222-1319]
AGTTTGTACTGGTGACGAAACTCAGTGTCTAGCTAGAGTGGC
[149 nt withheld, positions 1362-1510]
TGGTTTCATTGGTGACGTTTCCGGCCTTGCTAATGGTAATGGT
[62 nt withheld, positions 1554-1615]
ACCTTTAATGAATAATTTCCGTCAATATTTACCTTCCCTCCCTCAATCGGTTGAATGTCGCCCTTTTGTC
TTTGGCGCTGGTAAACCATATGAA
[86 nt withheld, positions 1710-1795]
T
[54 nt withheld, positions 1797-1850]
CTAGCGCCGCCCTATACCTTGTCTGCCTCCCCGCGTTGCGTCGCGGTGCATGGAGCCGGGCCACCTCGAC
CTGAATGGAAGCCGGCGGCACCTCGCTAACGGATTCACCACTCCAAGAATTGGAGCCAATCAATTCTTGC
GGAGAACTGTGAATGCGCAAACCAACCCTTGGCAGAACATATCCATCGCGTCCGCCATCTCCAGCAGCCG
CACGCGGCGCATCTCGGGCAGCGTTGGGTCCTGGCCACGGGTGCGCATGATCGTGCTCCTGTCGTTGAGG
ACCCGGCTAGGCTGGCGGGGTTGCCTTACTGGTTAGCAGAATGAATCACCGATACGCGAGCGAACGTGAA
GCGACTGCTGCTGCAAAACGTCTGCGACCTGAGCAACAACATGAATGGTCTTCGGTTTCCGTGTTTCGTA
AAGTCTGGAAACGCGGAAGTCAGCGCCCTGCACCATTATGTTCCGGATCTGCATCGCAGGATGCTGCTGG
CTACCCTGTGGAACACCTACATCTGTATTAACGAAGCGCTGGCATTGACCCTGAGTGATTTTTCTCTGGT
CCCGCCGCATCCATACCGCCAGTTGTTTACCCTCACAACGTTCCAGTAACCGGGCATGTTCATCATCAGT
AACCCGTATCGTGAGCATCCTCTCTCGTTTCATCGGTATCATTACCCCCATGAACAGAAATCCCCCTTAC
ACGGAGGCATCAGTGACCAAACAGGAAAAAACCGCCCTTAACATGGCCCGCTTTATCAGAAGCCAGACAT
TAACGCTTCTGGAGAAACTCAACGAGCTGGACGCGGATGAACAGGCAGACATCTGTGAATCGCTTCACGA
CCACGCTGATGAGCTTTACCGCAGGATCCGCGAAATTGTAAGCGTTAATATTTTGTTAAAATTCGCGTTA
AATTTTTGTTAAATCAGCTCATTTTTTAACCAATAGGCCGAAATCGGCAAAATCCCTTATAAATCAAAAG
AATAGACCGAGATAGGGTTGAGTGTTGTTCCAGTTTGGAACAAGAGTCCACTATTAAAGAACGTGGACTC
CAACGTCAAAGG
[49 nt withheld, positions 2913-2961]
T
[91 nt withheld, positions 2963-3053]
G
[124 nt withheld, positions 3055-3178]
CGCGGATCCTGCCTCGCGCGTTTCGGTGATGACGGTGAAAACCTCTGACACATGCAGCTCCCGGAGACGG
TCACAGCTTGTCTGTAAGCGGATGCCGGGAGCAGACAAGCCCGTCAGGGCGCGTCAGCGGGTGTTGGCGG
GTGTCGGGGCGCAGCCATGACCCAGTCACGTAGCGATAGCGGAGTGTATACTGGCTTAACTATGCGGCAT
CAGAGCAGATTGTACTGAGAGTGCACCATATGCGGTGTGAAATACCGCACAGATGCGTAAGGAGAAAATA
CCGCATCAGGCGCTCTTCCGCTTCCTCGCTCACTGACTCGCTGCGCTCGGTCGTTCGGCTGCGGCGAGCG
GTATCAGCTCACTCAAAGGCGGTAATACGGTTATCCACAGAATCAGGGGATAACGCAGGAAAGAACATGT
GAGCAAAAGGCCAGCAAAAGGCCAGGAACCGTAAAAAGGCCGCGTTGCTGGCGTTTTTCCATAGGCTCCG
CCCCCCTGACGAGCATCACAAAAATCGACGCTCAAGTCAGAGGTGGCGAAACCCGACAGGACTATAAAGA
TACCAGGGTTTCCCCCTGGAAGCTCCCTCGTGCGCTCTCCTGTTCCGACCCTGCCGCTTACCGGATACCT
GTCCGCCTTTCTCCCTTCGGGAAGCGTGGCGCTTTCTCATAGCTCACGCTGTAGGTATCTCAGTTCGGTG
TAGGTCGTTCGCTCCAAGCTGGGCTGTGTGCACGAACCCCCCGTTCAGCCCGACCGCTGCGCCTTATCCG
GTAACTATCGTCTTGAGTCCAACCCGGTAAGACACGACTTATCGCCACTGGCAGCAGCCACTGGTAACAG
GATTAGCAGAGCGAGGTATGTAGGCGGTGCTACAGAGTTCTTGAAGTGGTGGCCTAACTACGGCTACACT
AGAAGGACAGTATTTGGTATCTGCGCTCTGCTGAAGCCAGTTACCTTCGGAAAAAGAGTTGGTAGCTCTT
GATCCGGCAAACAAACCACCGCTGGTAGCGGTGGTTTTTTTGTTTGCAAGCAGCAGATTACGCGCAGAAA
AAAAGGATCTCAAGAAGATCCTTTGATCTTTTCTACGGGGTCTGACGCTCAGTGGAACGAAAACTCACGT
TAAGGGATTTTGGTCATGAGATTATCAAAAAGGATCTTCACCTAGATCCTTTTAAATTAAAAATGAAGTT
TTAAATCAATCTAAAGTATATATGAGTAAACTTGGTCTGACAGTTACCAATGCTTAATCAGTGAGGCACC
TATCTCAGCGATCTGTCTATTTCGTTCATCCATAGTTGCCTGACTCCCCGTCGTGTAGATAACTACGATA
CGGGAGGGCTTACCATCTGGCCCCAGTGCTGCAATGATACCGCGAGACCCACGCTCACCGGCTCCAGATT
TATCAGCAATAAACCAGCCAGCCGGAAGGGCCGAGCGCAGAAGTGGTCCTGCAACTTTATCCGCCTCCAT
CCAGTCTATTAATTGTTGCCGGGAAGCTAGAGTAAGTAGTTCGCCAGTTAATAGTTTGCGCAACGTTGTT
GCCATTGCTGCAGGCATCGTGGTGTCACGCTCGTCGTTTGGTATGGCTTCATTCAGCTCCGGTTCCCAAC
GATCAAGGCGAGTTACATGATCCCCCATGTTGTGCAAAAAAGCGGTTAGCTCCTTCGGTCCTCCGATCGT
TGTCAGAAGTAAGTTGGCCGCAGTGTTATCACTCATGGTTATGGCAGCACTGCATAATTCTCTTACTGTC
ATGCCATCCGTAAGATGCTTTTCTGTGACTGGTGAGTACTCAACCAAGTCATTCTGAGAATAGTGTATGC
GGCGACCGAGTTGCTCTTGCCCGGCGTCAACACGGGATAATACCGCGCCACATAGCAGAACTTTAAAAGT
GCTCATCATTGGAAAACGTTCTTCGGGGCGAAAACTCTCAAGGATCTTACCGCTGTTGAGATCCAGTTCG
ATGTAACCCACTCGTGCACCCAACTGATCTTCAGCATCTTTTACTTTCACCAGCGTTTCTGGGTGAGCAA
AAACAGGAAGGCAAAATGCCGCAAAAAAGGGAATAAGGGCGACACGGAAATGTTGAATACTCATACTCTT
CCTTTTTCAATATTATTGAAGCATTTATCAGGGTTATTGTCTCATGAGCGGATACATATTTGAATGTATT
TAGAAAAATAAACAAATAGGGGTTCCGCGCACATTTCCCCGAAAAGTGCCACCTGACGTCTAAGAAACCA
TTATTATCATGACATTAACCTATAAAAATAGGCGTATCACGAGGCCCTTTCGTCTTCAAGAATTCCCGAC
ACCATCGAATGGTGCAAAACCTTTCGCGGTATGGCATGATAGCGCCCGGAAGAGAGTCAATTCAGGGTGG
TGAATGTGAAACCAGTAACGTTATACGATGTCGCAGAGTATGCCGGTGTCTCTTATCAGACCGTTTCCCG
CGTGGTGAACCAGGCCAGCCACGTTTCTGCGAAAACGCGGGAAAAAGTGGAAGCGGCGATGGCGGAGCTG
AATTACATTCCCAACCGCGTGGCACAACAACTGGCGGGCAAACAGTCGTTGCTGATTGGCGTTGCCACCT
CCAGTCTGGCCCTGCACGCGCCGTCGCAAATTGTCGCGGCGATTAAATCTCGCGCCGATCAACTGGGTGC
CAGCGTGGTGGTGTCGATGGTAGAACGAAGCGGCGTCGAAGCCTGTAAAGCGGCGGTGCACAATCTTCTC
GCGCAACGCGTCAGTGGGCTGATCATTAACTATCCGCTGGATGACCAGGATGCCATTGCTGTGGAAGCTG
CCTGCACTAATGTTCCGGCGTTATTTCTTGATGTCTCTGACCAGACACCCATCAACAGTATTATTTTCTC
CCATGAAGACGGTACGCGACTGGGCGTGGAGCATCTGGTCGCATTGGGTCACCAGCAAATCGCGCTGTTA
GCGGGCCCATTAAGTTCTGTCTCGGCGCGTCTGCGTCTGGCTGGCTGGCATAAATATCTCACTCGCAATC
AAATTCAGCCGATAGCGGAACGGGAAGGCGACTGGAGTGCCATGTCCGGTTTTCAACAAACCATGCAAAT
GCTGAATGAGGGCATCGTTCCCACTGCGATGCTGGTTGCCAACGATCAGATGGCGCTGGGCGCAATGCGC
GCCATTACCGAGTCCGGGCTGCGCGTTGGTGCGGATATCTCGGTAGTGGGATACGACGATACCGAAGACA
GCTCATGTTATATCCCGCCGTTAACCACCATCAAACAGGATTTTCGCCTGCTGGGGCAAACCAGCGTGGA
CCGCTTGCTGCAACTCTCTCAGGGCCAGGCGGTGAAGGGCAATCAGCTGTTGCCCGTCTCACTGGTGAAA
AGAAAAACCACCCTGGCGCCCAATACGCAAACCGCCTCTCCCCGCGCGTTGGCCGATTCATTAATGCAGC
TGGCACGACAGGTTTCCCGACTGGAAAGCGGGCAGTGAGCGCAACGCAATTAATGTAAGTTAGCTCACTC
ATTAGGCACAATTCTCATGTTTGACAGCTTATCATCGACTGCACGGTGCACCAATGCTTCTGGCGTCAGG
CAGCCATCGGAAGCTGTGGTATGGCTGTGCAGGTCGTAAATCACTGCATAATTCGTGTCGCTCAAGGCGC
ACTCCCGTTCTGGATAATGTTTTTTGCGCCGACATCATAACGGTTCTGGCAAATATTCTGAAATGAGCTG
