>Addgene plasmid #104243 | pHH0103 MAGI1 WW domain #2 | depositor partial sequence | sequence record 197395 | WW domain with linker
GGCCCAGCCGGCCGAAAATCTGTACTTCCAAGGTCGTCGTGCCTCTGTGGAGCTCAGCGAACTGGAACTG
CCGGCTGGTTGGGAAAAAATCGAAGACCCGGTGTATGGTATCTACTACGTGGATCACATCAATCGTAAAA
CGCAGTATGAAAACCCGGTGCTGGAAGCGAAATAGGCGGCCGC
